>Addgene plasmid #50898 | pcDNA3.1 Flag YFP hNKCC1 G719C C723S C724V (NT533) | depositor full sequence | sequence record 76371 | Full Sequence
GCTAGCCCGGGCACGGCCGCCACCATGGGAGACTACAAAGACCATGACGGTGATTATAAAGATCACGACA
TCGACTACAAGGATGACGATGACAAGGGTGACCCTACCGTCAGCAAGGGCGAGGAGCTGTTCACCGGGGT
GGTGCCCATCCTGGTCGAGCTGGACGGCGACGTAAACGGCCACAAGTTCAGCGTGTCCGGCGAGGGCGAG
GGCGATGCCACCTACGGCAAGCTGACCCTGAAGTTCATCTGCACCACCGGCAAGCTGCCCGTGCCCTGGC
CCACCCTCGTGACCACCTTCGGCTACGGCCTGATGTGCTTCGCCCGCTACCCCGACCACATGAAGCAGCA
CGACTTCTTCAAGTCCGCCATGCCCGAAGGCTACGTCCAGGAGCGCACCATCTTCTTCAAGGACGACGGC
AACTACAAGACCCGCGCCGAGGTGAAGTTCGAGGGCGACACCCTGGTGAACCGCATCGAGCTGAAGGGCA
TCGACTTCAAGGAGGACGGCAACATCCTAGGGCACAAGCTGGAGTACAACTACAACAGCCACAACGTTTA
TATCATGGCCGACAAGCAGAAGAACGGCATCAAGGTGAACTTCAAGATCCGCCACAACATCGAGGACGGC
AGCGTGCAGCTCGCCGACCACTACCAGCAGAACACCCCCATCGGCGACGGCCCCGTGCTGCTGCCCGACA
ACCACTACCTGAGCTACCAGTCCAAACTGAGCAAAGACCCCAACGAGAAGCGCGATCACATGGTCCTGCT
GGAGTTCGTGACCGCCGCCGGGATCACTCTCGGCATGGACGAGCTCTACAAGGGTGACCTGGAGCCGAGG
CCCACGGCTCCTAGCTCCGGCGCGCCAGGCCTCGCCGGAGTCGGCGAAACGCCGAGCGCCGCTGCGCTGG
CCGCAGCCAGGGTGGAACTGCCCGGAACCGCTGTGCCCTCGGTGCCGGAGGATGCTGCGCCCGCGAGCCG
GGACGGGGGCGGGGTCCGCGATGAGGGACCAGCCGCCGCCGGTGACGGCCTGGGCAGACCCTTGGGGCCT
ACCCCGAGCCAGAGCCGTTTCCAGGTGGACCTCGTTTCCGAGAACGCAGGGCGGGCTGCTGCTGCGGCGG
CGGCGGCTGCTGCGGCCGCCGCCGCTGCTGGTGCCGGGGCGGGGGCCAAGCAGACTCCTGCCGACGGGGA
AGCCAGCGGCGAGAGCGAGCCAGCTAAAGGCAGCGAGGAAGCCAAAGGCCGCTTCCGCGTTAACTTCGTA
GATCCTGCTGCCAGCTCGTCCGCAGAAGATAGCCTGTCAGATGCCGCCGGGGTCGGAGTCGATGGACCCA
ACGTGAGCTTCCAGAACGGCGGGGACACGGTACTGAGCGAGGGCAGCAGCCTCCATTCCGGTGGCGGCGG
CGGCTCCGGCCACCACCAGCACTACTATTATGATACCCACACCAACACCTACTATCTGCGCACCTTCGGC
CACAACACAATGGACGCGGTACCCAGGATCGACCACTACCGGCACACAGCCGCGCAGCTCGGCGAGAAGC
TGCTCCGGCCTAGCCTGGCCGAGCTGCATGACGAGCTGGAAAAGGAACCTTTTGAGGATGGCTTTGCAAA
TGGGGAAGAAAGCACTCCAACACGTGATGCTGTGGTCACGTACACGGCCGAAAGTAAAGGAGTCGTGAAG
TTTGGCTGGATCAAGGGTGTACTAGTACGTTGTATGTTAAACATTTGGGGTGTGATGCTTTTCATTCGTC
TCTCATGGATTGTGGGACAAGCTGGAATTGGTCTATCAGTCCTTGTAATAATGATGGCTACTGTTGTGAC
AACTATCACAGGATTGTCCACTAGCGCCATCGCAACTAATGGATTTGTAAGGGGAGGCGGCGCATATTAT
TTAATATCTAGAAGTCTAGGGCCTGAATTTGGTGGTGCCATTGGTCTAATCTTCGCCTTTGCCAACGCTG
TTGCTGTTGCTATGTATGTGGTTGGATTTGCAGAAACCGTGGTGGAGTTGCTGAAAGAACATTCCATTCT
TATGATAGATGAAATCAATGACATCCGGATTATTGGAGCCATTACAGTCGTGATTCTTTTAGGTATCTCA
GTAGCCGGTATGGAGTGGGAAGCAAAAGCTCAGATTGTTCTTTTGGTGATCCTACTTCTTGCTATTGGTG
ATTTCGTCATAGGAACATTTATCCCACTCGAGAGCAAGAAGCCAAAAGGGTTTTTTGGCTATAAATCTGA
AATCTTTAATGAGAACTTTGGCCCCGATTTTCGAGAAGAAGAAACTTTCTTTTCTGTATTTGCCATCTTT
TTTCCTGCTGCAACTGGAATTCTGGCTGGCGCAAATATCTCAGGTGATCTTGCAGATCCTCAGTCAGCCA
TACCCAAAGGAACACTCCTAGCCATTTTAATTACTACATTGGTTTATGTAGGAATTGCCGTGTCTGTAGG
TTCTTGTGTCGTACGCGATGCCACTGGTAATGTTAATGACACTATCGTAACAGAGCTAACAAACTGTACT
AGCGCAGCCTGCAAATTAAACTTTGATTTTTCATCTTGTGAATCCAGTCCTTGTAGCTACGGCCTAATGA
ACAACTTTCAGGTAATGAGTATGGTGTCAGGATTTACACCACTAATTTCCGCGGGCATATTCTCTGCCAC
TCTTTCTAGCGCATTAGCATCCCTAGTGAGTGCTCCCAAGATATTTCAGGCCCTATGTAAAGACAACATC
TACCCCGCTTTCCAGATGTTTGCTAAAGGTTATGGGAAAAATAATGAGCCATTACGTGGCTACATCTTAA
CATTCTTAATTGCACTTGGATTCATCTTAATTGCCGAACTGAATGTTATTGCACCAATTATCTCAAACTT
CTTCCTTGCCAGCTATGCCCTCATCAATTTTTCAGTATTCCATGCTTCACTGGCAAAAAGCCCAGGATGG
CGACCGGCATTTAAATACTACAATATGTGGATCTCACTTCTTTGTGCAATTCTTTCTGTGATAGTAATGT
TCGTCATTAACTGGTGGGCTGCTTTGCTAACCTACGTGATAGTCCTTGGTCTCTATATTTATGTTACCTA
CAAAAAACCCGATGTGAATTGGGGATCCTCTACACAAGCCCTGACTTACCTCAATGCCCTGCAACATAGT
ATTAGGCTTTCTGGCGTGGAGGACCATGTGAAAAACTTTAGGCCACAGTGTCTTGTTATGACAGGAGCGC
CAAACTCACGGCCGGCCTTACTTCATCTTGTTCACGATTTCACAAAAAATGTTGGTTTGATGATCTGTGG
ACACGTACACATGGGACCACGCAGACAAGCCATGAAAGAAATGTCCATCGACCAAGCCAAATATCAGCGC
TGGCTTATTAAGAACAAAATGAAGGCTTTTTATGCACCAGTACATGCAGATGACCTCAGAGAAGGGGCCC
AATACTTGATGCAGGCTGCTGGCCTGGGCCGTATGAAGCCAAACACACTAGTCCTTGGATTTAAGAAAGA
TTGGTTGCAAGCAGATATGAGGGATGTGGATATGTACATAAACTTATTTCACGATGCTTTTGACATACAA
TATGGCGTAGTGGTTATTCGCCTAAAAGAAGGTCTGGATATTAGTCACCTGCAGGGACAAGAAGAATTAT
TGTCATCACAAGAGAAATCTCCTGGCACCAAGGATGTCGTAGTAAGTGTGGAATATAGTAAAAAGTCCGA
TTTAGATACTTCGAAACCCCTCAGTGAAAAACCAATTACCCATAAAGTCGAGGAAGAAGATGGCAAGACT
GCAACTCAACCACTGTTGAAAAAAGAATCCAAAGGCCCTATTGTGCCTTTGAATGTAGCTGACCAAAAGC
TTCTTGAAGCTAGTACACAGTTTCAGAAAAAACAAGGAAAGAATACTATTGATGTCTGGTGGCTTTTTGA
TGACGGAGGTCTGACCTTATTGATACCTTACCTTCTGACGACCAAGAAAAAATGGAAAGACTGTAAGATC
AGAGTATTCATTGGTGGAAAGATAAACAGAATAGACCATGACCGGAGAGCGATGGCTACTTTACTGAGCA
AGTTCAGAATCGATTTTTCTGACATCATGGTTCTAGGAGACATCAATACCAAACCAAAGAAAGAAAACAT
TATAGCTTTCGAGGAAATCATTGAGCCATACAGACTTCACGAAGATGATAAAGAGCAAGATATCGCAGAT
AAAATGAAAGAAGATGAACCCTGGCGAATAACAGATAATGAATTGGAGCTGTATAAGACCAAGACATACC
GGCAGATCAGGTTAAATGAGTTATTAAAGGAACATTCAAGCACAGCTAACATTATTGTGATGAGTTTACC
GGTCGCACGAAAGGGTGCCGTTTCTAGTGCTCTCTACATGGCATGGTTAGAAGCACTATCTAAGGATCTA
CCACCAATCCTACTAGTTCGTGGGAATCATCAGAGTGTCCTTACCTTCTATTCATAATTAATTAAGTTTA
AACCCGCTGATCAGCCTCGACTGTGCCTTCTAGTTGCCAGCCATCTGTTGTTTGCCCCTCCCCCGTGCCT
TCCTTGACCCTGGAAGGTGCCACTCCCACTGTCCTTTCCTAATAAAATGAGGAAATTGCATCGCATTGTC
TGAGTAGGTGTCATTCTATTCTGGGGGGTGGGGTGGGGCAGGACAGCAAGGGGGAGGATTGGGAAGACAA
TAGCAGGCATGCTGGGGATGCGGTGGGCTCTATGGCTTCTGAGGCGGAAAGAACCAGCTGGGGCTCTAGG
GGGTATCCCC
[124 nt withheld, positions 4771-4894]
C
[91 nt withheld, positions 4896-4986]
A
[49 nt withheld, positions 4988-5036]
CCTTTGACGTTGGAGTCCACGTTCTTT
[37 nt withheld, positions 5064-5100]
ACCCTATCTCGGTCTATTCTTTTGATTTATAAGGGATTTTGCCGATTTCGGCCTATTGGTTAAAAAATGA
GCTGATTTAACAAAAATTTAACGCGAATTAATTCTGTGGAATGTGTGTCAGTTAGGGTGTGGAAAGTCCC
CAGGCTCCCCAGCAGGCAGAAGTATGCAAAGCATGCATCTCAATTAGTCAGCAACCAGGTGTGGAAAGTC
CCCAGGCTCCCCAGCAGGCAGAAGTATGCAAAGCATGCATCTCAATTAGTCAGCAACCATAGTCCCGCCC
CTAACTCCGCCCATCCCGCCCCTAACTCCGCCCAGTTCCGCCCATTCTCCGCCCCATGGCTGACTAATTT
TTTTTATTTATGCAGAGGCCGAGGCCGCCTCTGCCTCTGAGCTATTCCAGAAGTAGTGAGGAGGCTTTTT
TGGAGGCCTAGGCTTTTGCAAAAAGCTCCCGGGAGCTTGTATATCCATTTTCGGATCTGATCAAGAGACA
GGATGAGGATCGTTTCGCATGATTGAACAAGATGGATTGCACGCAGGTTCTCCGGCCGCTTGGGTGGAGA
GGCTATTCGGCTATGACTGGGCACAACAGACAATCGGCTGCTCTGATGCCGCCGTGTTCCGGCTGTCAGC
GCAGGGGCGCCCGGTTCTTTTTGTCAAGACCGACCTGTCCGGTGCCCTGAATGAACTGCAGGACGAGGCA
GCGCGGCTATCGTGGCTGGCCACGACGGGCGTTCCTTGCGCAGCTGTGCTCGACGTTGTCACTGAAGCGG
GAAGGGACTGGCTGCTATTGGGCGAAGTGCCGGGGCAGGATCTCCTGTCATCTCACCTTGCTCCTGCCGA
GAAAGTATCCATCATGGCTGATGCAATGCGGCGGCTGCATACGCTTGATCCGGCTACCTGCCCATTCGAC
CACCAAGCGAAACATCGCATCGAGCGAGCACGTACTCGGATGGAAGCCGGTCTTGTCGATCAGGATGATC
TGGACGAAGAGCATCAGGGGCTCGCGCCAGCCGAACTGTTCGCCAGGCTCAAGGCGCGCATGCCCGACGG
CGAGGATCTCGTCGTGACCCATGGCGATGCCTGCTTGCCGAATATCATGGTGGAAAATGGCCGCTTTTCT
GGATTCATCGACTGTGGCCGGCTGGGTGTGGCGGACCGCTATCAGGACATAGCGTTGGCTACCCGTGATA
TTGCTGAAGAGCTTGGCGGCGAATGGGCTGACCGCTTCCTCGTGCTTTACGGTATCGCCGCTCCCGATTC
GCAGCGCATCGCCTTCTATCGCCTTCTTGACGAGTTCTTCTGAGCGGGACTCTGGGGTTCGAAATGACCG
ACCAAGCGACGCCCAACCTGCCATCACGAGATTTCGATTCCACCGCCGCCTTCTATGAAAGGTTGGGCTT
CGGAATCGTTTTCCGGGACGCCGGCTGGATGATCCTCCAGCGCGGGGATCTCATGCTGGAGTTCTTCGCC
CACCCCAACTTGTTTATTGCAGCTTATAATGGTTACAAATAAAGCAATAGCATCACAAATTTCACAAATA
AAGCATTTTTTTCACTGCATTCTAGTTGTGGTTTGTCCAAACTCATCAATGTATCTTATCATGTCTGTAT
ACCGTCGACCTCTAGCTAGAGCTTGGCGTAATCATGGTCATAGCTGTTTCCTGTGTGAAATTGTTATCCG
CTCACAATTCCACACAACATACGAGCCGGAAGCATAAAGTGTAAAGCCTGGGGTGCCTAATGAGTGAGCT
AACTCACATTAATTGCGTTGCGCTCACTGCCCGCTTTCCAGTCGGGAAACCTGTCGTGCCAGCTGCATTA
ATGAATCGGCCAACGCGCGGGGAGAGGCGGTTTGCGTATTGGGCGCTCTTCCGCTTCCTCGCTCACTGAC
TCGCTGCGCTCGGTCGTTCGGCTGCGGCGAGCGGTATCAGCTCACTCAAAGGCGGTAATACGGTTATCCA
CAGAATCAGGGGATAACGCAGGAAAGAACATGTGAGCAAAAGGCCAGCAAAAGGCCAGGAACCGTAAAAA
GGCCGCGTTGCTGGCGTTTTTCCATAGGCTCCGCCCCCCTGACGAGCATCACAAAAATCGACGCTCAAGT
CAGAGGTGGCGAAACCCGACAGGACTATAAAGATACCAGGCGTTTCCCCCTGGAAGCTCCCTCGTGCGCT
CTCCTGTTCCGACCCTGCCGCTTACCGGATACCTGTCCGCCTTTCTCCCTTCGGGAAGCGTGGCGCTTTC
TCATAGCTCACGCTGTAGGTATCTCAGTTCGGTGTAGGTCGTTCGCTCCAAGCTGGGCTGTGTGCACGAA
CCCCCCGTTCAGCCCGACCGCTGCGCCTTATCCGGTAACTATCGTCTTGAGTCCAACCCGGTAAGACACG
ACTTATCGCCACTGGCAGCAGCCACTGGTAACAGGATTAGCAGAGCGAGGTATGTAGGCGGTGCTACAGA
GTTCTTGAAGTGGTGGCCTAACTACGGCTACACTAGAAGAACAGTATTTGGTATCTGCGCTCTGCTGAAG
CCAGTTACCTTCGGAAAAAGAGTTGGTAGCTCTTGATCCGGCAAACAAACCACCGCTGGTAGCGGTTTTT
TTGTTTGCAAGCAGCAGATTACGCGCAGAAAAAAAGGATCTCAAGAAGATCCTTTGATCTTTTCTACGGG
GTCTGACGCTCAGTGGAACGAAAACTCACGTTAAGGGATTTTGGTCATGAGATTATCAAAAAGGATCTTC
ACCTAGATCCTTTTAAATTAAAAATGAAGTTTTAAATCAATCTAAAGTATATATGAGTAAACTTGGTCTG
ACAGTTACCAATGCTTAATCAGTGAGGCACCTATCTCAGCGATCTGTCTATTTCGTTCATCCATAGTTGC
CTGACTCCCCGTCGTGTAGATAACTACGATACGGGAGGGCTTACCATCTGGCCCCAGTGCTGCAATGATA
CCGCGAGACCCACGCTCACCGGCTCCAGATTTATCAGCAATAAACCAGCCAGCCGGAAGGGCCGAGCGCA
GAAGTGGTCCTGCAACTTTATCCGCCTCCATCCAGTCTATTAATTGTTGCCGGGAAGCTAGAGTAAGTAG
TTCGCCAGTTAATAGTTTGCGCAACGTTGTTGCCATTGCTACAGGCATCGTGGTGTCACGCTCGTCGTTT
GGTATGGCTTCATTCAGCTCCGGTTCCCAACGATCAAGGCGAGTTACATGATCCCCCATGTTGTGCAAAA
AAGCGGTTAGCTCCTTCGGTCCTCCGATCGTTGTCAGAAGTAAGTTGGCCGCAGTGTTATCACTCATGGT
TATGGCAGCACTGCATAATTCTCTTACTGTCATGCCATCCGTAAGATGCTTTTCTGTGACTGGTGAGTAC
TCAACCAAGTCATTCTGAGAATAGTGTATGCGGCGACCGAGTTGCTCTTGCCCGGCGTCAATACGGGATA
ATACCGCGCCACATAGCAGAACTTTAAAAGTGCTCATCATTGGAAAACGTTCTTCGGGGCGAAAACTCTC
AAGGATCTTACCGCTGTTGAGATCCAGTTCGATGTAACCCACTCGTGCACCCAACTGATCTTCAGCATCT
TTTACTTTCACCAGCGTTTCTGGGTGAGCAAAAACAGGAAGGCAAAATGCCGCAAAAAAGGGAATAAGGG
CGACACGGAAATGTTGAATACTCATACTCTTCCTTTTTCAATATTATTGAAGCATTTATCAGGGTTATTG
TCTCATGAGCGGATACATATTTGAATGTATTTAGAAAAATAAACAAATAGGGGTTCCGCGCACATTTCCC
CGAAAAGTGCCACCTGACGTCGACGGATCGGGAGATCTCCCGATCCCCTATGGTGCACTCTCAGTACAAT
CTGCTCTGATGCCGCATAGTTAAGCCAGTATCTGCTCCCTGCTTGTGTGTTGGAGGTCGCTGAGTAGTGC
GCGAGCAAAATTTAAGCTACAACAAGGCAAGGCTTGACCGACAATTGCATGAAGAATCTGCTTAGGGTTA
GGCGTTTTGCGCTGCTTCGCGATGTACGGGCCAGATATACGCGTTGACATTGATTATTGACTAGTTATTA
ATAGTAATCAATTACGGGGTCATTAGTTCATAGCCCATATATGGAGTTCCGCGTTACATAACTTACGGTA
AATGGCCCGCCTGGCTGACCGCCCAACGACCCCCGCCCATTGACGTCAATAATGACGTATGTTCCCATAG
TAACGCCAATAGGGACTTTCCATTGACGTCAATGGGTGGAGTATTTACGGTAAACTGCCCACTTGGCAGT
ACATCAAGTGTATCATATGCCAAGTACGCCCCCTATTGACGTCAATGACGGTAAATGGCCCGCCTGGCAT
TATGCCCAGTACATGACCTTATGGGACTTTCCTACTTGGCAGTACATCTACGTATTAGTCATCGCTATTA
CCATGGTGATGCGGTTTTGGCAGTACATCAATGGGCGTGGATAGCGGTTTGACTCACGGGGATTTCCAAG
TCTCCACCCCATTGACGTCAATGGGAGTTTGTTTTGGCACCAAAATCAACGGGACTTTCCAAAATGTCGT
AACAACTCCGCCCCATTGACGCAAATGGGCGGTAGGCGTGTACGGTGGGAGGTCTATATAAGCAGAGCTC
TCTGGCTAACTAGAGAACCCACTGCTTACTGGCTTATCGAAATTAATACGACTCACTATAGGGAGACCCA
AGCTG
Features (pLannotate 1.2.2; 22 found; start..end, strand, type, name):
     31..96      +  CDS            3xFLAG: three tandem FLAG® epitope tags, followed by an enterokinase cleavage site
    109..822     +  CDS            mCitrine: mCitrine is a basic (constitutively fluorescent) yellow fluorescent protein published in 2001, derived from Aequorea victoria.
    829..4464    +  CDS            SLC12A2: S12A2_HUMAN - Also known as NKCC1. Experimental evidence at protein level: Swiss-Prot protein existence level 1. Cation-chloride cotransporter which mediates the electroneutral transport of chloride, potassium and/or sodium ions across the membrane. Plays a vital role in the regulation of ionic balance and cell volume. From Homo sapiens (Human).
   4501..4725    +  polyA_signal   bGH poly(A) signal: bovine growth hormone polyadenylation signal
   4729..4750    +  promoter       SV40 promoter (fragment): SV40 enhancer and early promoter
   4771..5199    +  rep_origin     f1 ori (sequence partly withheld): f1 bacteriophage origin of replication; arrow indicates direction of (+) strand synthesis
   5213..5542    +  promoter       SV40 promoter: SV40 enhancer and early promoter
   5609..6400    +  CDS            neo: KKA2_KLEPN - Also known as kan, nptII. Experimental evidence at protein level: Swiss-Prot protein existence level 1. Resistance to kanamycin, neomycin, paromomycin, ribostamycin, butirosin and gentamicin B. From Klebsiella pneumoniae.
   6424..6582    +  CDS            ble (fragment): BLE_KLEPN - Experimental evidence at protein level: Swiss-Prot protein existence level 1. Binding protein with a strong affinity to the bleomycin family of antibiotics. Binds to CL990; an antimitotic-antibiotic compound. From Klebsiella pneumoniae.
   6577..6698    +  polyA_signal   SV40 poly(A) signal: SV40 polyadenylation signal
   6771..6787    -  protein_bind   lac operator: The lac repressor binds to the lac operator to inhibit transcription in E. coli. This inhibition can be relieved by adding lactose or isopropyl-β-D-thiogalactopyranoside (IPTG). lac repressor encoded by lacI
   6795..6825    -  promoter       lac promoter: promoter for the E. coli lac operon
   6840..6861    -  protein_bind   CAP binding site: CAP binding activates transcription in the presence of cAMP. E. coli catabolite activator protein
   6874..6966    -  CDS            lacI (fragment): lac repressor; lacI; The lac repressor binds to the lac operator to inhibit transcription in E. coli. This inhibition can be relieved by adding lactose or isopropyl-β-D-thiogalactopyranoside (IPTG).
   7149..7734    -  rep_origin     ori: high-copy-number ColE1/pMB1/pBR322/pUC origin of replication
   7905..8765    -  CDS            AmpR: β-lactamase; bla; confers resistance to ampicillin, carbenicillin, and related antibiotics
   8766..8870    -  promoter       AmpR promoter: bla
   8929..8981    -  misc_feature   bom (fragment): basis of mobility region from pBR322
   9136..9515    +  enhancer       CMV enhancer: human cytomegalovirus immediate early enhancer
   9516..9719    +  promoter       CMV promoter: human cytomegalovirus (CMV) immediate early promoter
   9715..9748    +  LTR            5' LTR (truncated) (fragment): truncated 5' long terminal repeat (LTR) from HIV-1
   9764..9782    +  promoter       T7 promoter: promoter for bacteriophage T7 RNA polymerase
