[The description below was written by a language model from this plasmid's Addgene catalogue record and pLannotate feature annotations shown in this document.]
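Description:
pcDNA3.1 Flag YFP hNKCC1 G719C C723S C724V (NT533) is a mammalian expression plasmid of about 9.8 kb built on the pcDNA3.1 neo backbone. It is propagated in E. coli through a high-copy ColE1/pUC-type origin with ampicillin selection (AmpR under its own bla promoter), and it also carries an f1 origin. For selection in mammalian cells, an SV40 early promoter drives a neomycin phosphotransferase gene terminated by an SV40 polyadenylation signal, allowing stable transfectants to be selected with G418. Several short annotated fragments (ble, lacI, bom, a truncated HIV-1 LTR segment, a stray piece of SV40 promoter) appear to be backbone remnants or partial software matches rather than functional parts.

The payload is a single fusion open reading frame driven by the CMV immediate-early enhancer and promoter and terminated by the bovine growth hormone polyadenylation signal. A T7 promoter lies just upstream of the coding region. The frame begins with a 3xFLAG epitope, which includes an enterokinase cleavage site. This is followed by the yellow fluorescent protein, which the annotation identifies as the mCitrine variant, and then by human NKCC1 (SLC12A2), the electroneutral Na-K-Cl cotransporter involved in ion balance and cell volume regulation. The NKCC1 cDNA is synthetic and was designed with convenient restriction sites to ease subcloning. The insert sits between retained NheI and PmeI sites.

This version was derived from the corresponding wild-type construct (NT17) and carries three substitutions: G719C, C723S and C724V. The record does not state the rationale for these mutations. The plasmid is used to express the tagged mutant transporter in mammalian cells, where the FLAG tag permits immunodetection or purification and the fluorescent protein permits visualisation of expression and localisation.
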