Addgene plasmid #50898: pcDNA3.1 Flag YFP hNKCC1 G719C C723S C724V (NT533)
Purpose: Expresses human NKCC1 G719C C723S C724V mutant with an N-terminal 3xFLAG-YFP tag in mammalian cells. cDNA is synthetic, containing convenient restriction sites.
Depositing lab: Biff Forbush. Depositing organization: Yale University.
Backbone
  Vector backbone: pcDNA 3.1 neo
  Backbone manufacturer: Life Technologies
  Backbone size w/o insert (bp): 5316
  Vector type: Mammalian Expression
  Selectable markers: Neomycin (select with G418)
Growth in bacteria
  Bacterial resistance: Ampicillin, 100 μg/mL
  Growth temperature: 37°C
  Growth strain: DH5alpha
  Copy number: High Copy
Gene/Insert
  Gene/Insert name: human NKCC1 (synthetic) (alt names: Slc12A2 (synthetic); Na-K-Cl cotransporter)
  Species: H. sapiens (human), Synthetic
  Insert size (bp): 4479
  Mutation: G719C C723S C724V in hNKCC1 in NT17
  Entrez Gene: SLC12A2 (a.k.a. BSC, BSC-2, BSC2, CCC1, KILQS, NKCC1, PPP1R141)
  Promoter: CMV
  Tag / fusion protein: 3x Flag (N terminal on insert); YFP (N terminal on insert)
  Cloning method: Restriction Enzyme; 5′ cloning site NheI (not destroyed); 3′ cloning site PmeI (not destroyed)
  Sequencing primers: 5′ CMV-F; 3′ BGH-rev
Terms and licenses: Academic/Nonprofit Terms; Industry Terms: Not Available to Industry
Depositor comments: Plasmid constructed from pcDNA3.1 Flag YFP hNKCC1 WT (NT17). See Addgene plasmid# 49085 (http://www.addgene.org/49085/) for plasmid map of wild-type construct.
How to cite: pcDNA3.1 Flag YFP hNKCC1 G719C C723S C724V (NT533) was a gift from Biff Forbush (Addgene plasmid # 50898 ; http://n2t.net/addgene:50898 ; RRID:Addgene_50898)
