>Addgene plasmid #50898 | pcDNA3.1 Flag YFP hNKCC1 G719C C723S C724V (NT533) | addgene partial sequence | sequence record 78982 | hNKCC1-int-R 5'-ATATTTGGCTTGGTCGATGG-3'
CGTGTCCACAGATCATCAAACCAACATTTTTTGTGAAATCGTGAACAAGATGAAGTAAGGCCGGCCGTGA
GTTTGGCGCTCCTGTCATAACAAGACACTGTGGCCTAAAGTTTTTCACATGGTCCTCCACGCCAGAAAGC
CTAATACTATGTTGCAGGGCATTGAGGTAAGTCAGGGCTTGTGTAGAGGATCCCCAATTCACATCGGGTT
TTTTGTAGGTAACATAAATATAGAGACCAAGGACTATCACGTAGGTTAGCAAAGCAGCCCACCAGTTAAT
GACGAACATTACTATCACAGAAAGAATTGCACAAAGAAGTGAGATCCACATATTGTAGTATTTAAATGCC
GGTCGCCATCCTGGGCTTTTTGCCAGTGAAGCATGGAATACTGAAAAATTGATGAGGGCATAGCTGGCAA
GGAAGAAGTTTGAGATAATTGGTGCAATAACATTCAGTTCGGCAATTAAGATGAATCCAAGTGCAATTAA
GAATGTTAAGATGTAGCCACGTAATGGCTCATTATTTTTCCCATAACCTTTAGCAAACATCTGGAAAGCG
GGGTAGATGTTGTCTTTACATAGGGCCTGAAATATCTTGGGAGCACTCACTAGGGATGCTAATGCGCTAG
AAAGAGTGGCAGAGAATATGCCCGCGGAAATTAGTGGTGTAAATCCTGACACCATACTCATTACCTGAAA
GTTGTTCATTAGGCCGTAGCTACAAGGACTGGATTCACAAGATGAAAAATCAAAGTTTAATTTGCAGGCT
GCGCTAGTACAGTTTGTTAGCTCTGTTACGATAGTGTCATTAACATTACCAGTGGCATCGCGTACGACAC
AAGAACCTACAGACACGGCAATTCCTACATAAACCAATGTAGTAATTAAAATGGCTAGGAGTGTTCCTTT
GGGTATGGCTGACTGAGGATCTGCAAGATCACCTGAGATATTTGCGCCAGCCAGAATTCCAGTTGCAGCA
GGAAAAAAGATGGCAAT
