>Addgene plasmid #50898 | pcDNA3.1 Flag YFP hNKCC1 G719C C723S C724V (NT533) | addgene partial sequence | sequence record 79691 | T7 (5'-TAATACGACTCACTATAGGG-3')
CGGCCGCCACCATGGGAGACTACAAAGACCATGACGGTGATTATAAAGATCACGACATCGACTACAAGGA
TGACGATGACAAGGGTGACCCTACCGTCAGCAAGGGCGAGGAGCTGTTCACCGGGGTGGTGCCCATCCTG
GTCGAGCTGGACGGCGACGTAAACGGCCACAAGTTCAGCGTGTCCGGCGAGGGCGAGGGCGATGCCACCT
ACGGCAAGCTGACCCTGAAGT
