LOCUS       Exported 746 bp ds-DNA linear SYN 08-JUL-2021
DEFINITION  Expresses human NKCC1 G719C C723S C724V mutant with an N-terminal
            3xFLAG-YFP tag in mammalian cells. cDNA is synthetic, containing
            convenient restriction sites..
ACCESSION   .
VERSION     .
KEYWORDS    pcDNA3.1 Flag YFP hNKCC1 G719C C723S C724V (NT533)
SOURCE      synthetic DNA construct
  ORGANISM  synthetic DNA construct
REFERENCE   1 (bases 1 to 746)
  TITLE     Forbush Lab human NKCC1 NT clones
  JOURNAL   Unpublished
REFERENCE   2 (bases 1 to 746)
  AUTHORS   .
  TITLE     Direct Submission
  JOURNAL   Exported Jul 8, 2021 from SnapGene Server 1.1.58
            http://www.snapgene.com
FEATURES             Location/Qualifiers
     source          1..746
                     /organism="synthetic DNA construct"
                     /mol_type="other DNA"
     primer_bind     47..66
                     /label=T7
                     /note="T7 promoter, forward primer"
     promoter        47..65
                     /label=T7 promoter
                     /note="promoter for bacteriophage T7 RNA polymerase"
     regulatory      97..106
                     /regulatory_class="other"
                     /note="vertebrate consensus sequence for strong initiation
                     of translation (Kozak, 1987)"
     CDS             109..174
                     /codon_start=1
                     /product="three tandem FLAG(R) epitope tags, followed by an
                     enterokinase cleavage site"
                     /label=3xFLAG
                     /translation="DYKDHDGDYKDHDIDYKDDDDK"
     CDS             190..702
                     /codon_start=1
                     /product="N-terminal fragment of mVenus for use in
                     bimolecular fluorescence complementation (BiFC) (Kodama and
                     Hu, 2010)"
                     /label=VN173
                     /translation="SKGEELFTGVVPILVELDGDVNGHKFSVSGEGEGDATYGKLTLKF
                     ICTTGKLPVPWPTLVTTFGYGLMCFARYPDHMKQHDFFKSAMPEGYVQERTIFFKDDGN
                     YKTRAEVKFEGDTLVNRIELKGIDFKEDGNILGHKLEYNYNSHNVYIMADKQKNGIKVN
                     FKIRHNIE"
     primer_bind     complement(229..250)
                     /label=EGFP-N
                     /note="EGFP, reverse primer"
     primer_bind     complement(490..509)
                     /label=EXFP-R
                     /note="For distinguishing EGFP variants, reverse primer"
ORIGIN
        1 ctctctggct aactagagaa cccactgctt actggcttat cgaaattaat acgactcact
       61 atagggagac ccaagctggc tagcccgggc acggccgcca ccatgggaga ctacaaagac
      121 catgacggtg attataaaga tcacgacatc gactacaagg atgacgatga caagggtgac
      181 cctaccgtca gcaagggcga ggagctgttc accggggtgg tgcccatcct ggtcgagctg
      241 gacggcgacg taaacggcca caagttcagc gtgtccggcg agggcgaggg cgatgccacc
      301 tacggcaagc tgaccctgaa gttcatctgc accaccggca agctgcccgt gccctggccc
      361 accctcgtga ccaccttcgg ctacggcctg atgtgcttcg cccgctaccc cgaccacatg
      421 aagcagcacg acttcttcaa gtccgccatg cccgaaggct acgtccagga gcgcaccatc
      481 ttcttcaagg acgacggcaa ctacaagacc cgcgccgagg tgaagttcga gggcgacacc
      541 ctggtgaacc gcatcgagct gaagggcatc gacttcaagg aggacggcaa catcctaggg
      601 cacaagctgg agtacaacta caacagccac aacgtttata tcatggccga caagcagaag
      661 aacggcatca aggtgaactt caagatccgc cacaacatcg aggacggcag cgtgcagctc
      721 gccgaccact accagcagaa cacccc
//
